>Addgene plasmid #197860 | pS648∙CsR | addgene full sequence | sequence record 402537 | Addgene NGS Result
AGGCGCAGCGGTCGGGCTGAACGGGGGGTTCGTGCACACAGCCCAGCTTGGAGCGAACGACCTACACCGA
ACTGAGATACCTACAGCGTGAGCTATGAGAAAGCGCCACGCTTCCCGAAGGGAGAAAGGCGGACAGGCAT
CCGGTAAGCGGCAGGGTCGGAACAGGAGAGCGCACGAGGGAGCTTCCAGGGGGAAACGCCTGGTATCTTT
ATAGTCCTGTCGGGTTTCGCCACCTCTGACTTGAGCGTCGATTTTTGTGATGCTCGTCAGGGGGGCGGAG
CCTATGGAAAAACGCCAGCAACGCGGCCGTGAAAGGCAGGCCGGTCCGTGGTGGCCACGGCCTCTAGGCC
AGATCCAGCGGCATCTGGGTTAGTCGAGCGCGGGCCGCTTCCCATGTCTCACCAGGGCGAGCCTGTTTCG
CGATCTCAGCATCTGAAATCTTCCCGGCCTTGCGCTTCGCTGGGGCCTTACCCACCGCCTTGGCGGGCTT
CTTCGGTCCAAAACTGAACAACAGATGTGTGACCTTGCGCCCGGTCTTTCGCTGCGCCCACTCCACCTGT
AGCGGGCTGTGCTCGTTGATCTGCGTCACGGCTGGATCAAGCACTCGCAACTTGAAGTCCTTGATCGAGG
GATACCGGCCTTCCAGTTGAAACCACTTTCGCAGCTGGTCAATTTCTATTTCGCGCTGGCCGATGCTGTC
CCATTGCATGAGCAGCTCGTAAAGCCTGATCGCGTGGGTGCTGTCCATCTTGGCCACGTCAGCCAAGGCG
TATTTGGTGAACTGTTTGGTGAGTTCCGTCAGGTACGGCAGCATGTCTTTGGTGAACCTGAGTTCTACAC
GGCCCTCACCCTCCCGGTAGATGATTGTTTGCACCCAGCCGGTAATCATCACACTCGGTCTTTTCCCCTT
GCCATTGGGCTCTTGGGTTAACCGGACTTCCCGCCGTTTCAGGCGCAGGGCCGCTTCTTTGAGCTGGTTG
TAGGAAGATTCGATAGGGACACCCGCCATCGTCGCTATGTCCTCCGCCGTCACTGAATACATCACTTCAT
CGGTGACAGGCTCGCTCCTCTTCACCTGGCTAATACAGGCCAGAACGATCCGCTGTTCCTGAACACTGAG
GCGATACGCGGCCTCGACCAGGGCATTGCTTTTGTAAACCATTGGGGGTGAGGCCACGTTCGACATTCCT
TGTGTATAAGGGGACACTGTATCTGCGTCCCACAATACAACAAATCCGTCCCTTTACAACAACAAATCCG
TCCCTTCTTAACAACAAATCCGTCCCTTAATGGCAACAAATCCGTCCCTTTTTAAACTCTACAGGCCACG
GATTACGTGGCCTGTAGACGTCCTAAAAGGTTTAAAAGGGAAAAGGAAGAAAAGGGTGGAAACGCAAAAA
ACGCACCACTACGTGGCCCCGTTGGGGCCGCATTTGTGCCCCTGAAGGGGCGGGGGAGGCGTCTGGGCAA
TCCCCGTTTTACCAGTCCCCTATCGCCGCCTGAGAGGGCGCAGGAAGCGAGTAATCAGGGTATCGAGGCG
GATTCACCCTTGGCGTCCAACCAGCGGCACCAGCGGCGCCTGAGAGGGGCGCGCCCAGCTGTCTAGGGCG
GCGGATTTGTCCTACTCAGGAGAGCGTTCACCGACAAACAACAGATAAAACGAAAGGCCCAGTCTTTCGA
CTGAGCTTTTCGTTTTATTTGATGCCTTTAATTAAACGTTCGTAATCAAGCCACTTCCTTTTTGCATTGA
CGCAGGGTGTCGGAAGGCAACTCGCCGAACGCGCTCCTATAGTTTTCAGCGAAGCGTCCCAAATGTAAGA
AGCCGTAGTCTAGGGCTATCTCAGTTATACTACGCACATTGGCACTGGGATCGTTCAAGCAGGCGCGGAT
GCTTTCGAGCTTGCGGTTGCGGATGTAGTTCTTCGGCGTGGTGCCGGCGTGCTTCTCGAACAAATTGTAG
AGCGAGCGTGGACTCATCATCGCCAGCTCCGCTAACCGCTCAAGGCTGATATTCCGTTTGAGATTCTCCT
CAATGAATTGAACGACTCGCTCGAAAGACGGGTTACCTTTGCTGAAAATTTCACGGCTGACATTGCTGCC
CAGCATTTCGAGCAGCTTGGAAGCGATGATCCCCGCATAGTGCTCTTGGACCCGAGGCATCGACTTTGTA
TGTTCCGCTTCGTCACAAACTAACCCGAGTAGATTGATAAAGCCATCGAGTTGCTGGAGATTGTGTCGCG
CGGCGAAACGGATACCCTCCCTCGGCTTGTGCCAATTGTTGTCACTGCACGCCCGATCAAGGACCACTGA
GGGCAATTTAACGATAAATTTCTCGCAATCTTCTGAATAGGTCAGGTCGGCTTGGTCATCCGGATTGAGC
AGCAATAGTTCGCCCGGCGCAAAATAGTGCTCCTGGCCATGGCCACGCCACAGGCAATGGCCTTTGAGTA
TTATTTGCAGATGATAACAGGTTTCTAATCCAGGCGAGATTACCCTCACGCTACCGCCGTAGCTGATTCG
ACACAGATCGAGGCATCCGAAGATTCTGTGGTGCAGCCTGCCTGCCGGGCGCCCGCCCTTGGGCAGGCGA
ATAGAGTGCGTACCGACATACTGGTTAACATAATCGGAGACTGCATAGGGCTCGGCGTGGACGAAGATCT
GACTTTTCTCGTTCAATAAGCAAAAATCCATAGTTCACGGTTCTCTTATTTTAATGTGGGCTGCTTGGTG
TGATGTAGAAAGGCGCCAAGTCGATGAAAATGCATCTCGACGTGATGCGTATACGGGTTACCCCCATTGC
CACGTTGCGCCATCCTTTTTGCAATCAGTGACCACTTTTCCAAGCAAAAATAACGCCAAGCAGAACGAAG
ACGTTCTTTTTAAGAAGCGAGAACACCAGAAGTTCGTGCTGTCGGGGCATGGGGCGACGAATTGGCGGAT
AAAGGGGATCTGCTGGATATTACGGCCTTTTTAAAGACCGTAAAGAAAAATAAGCACAAGTTTTATCCGG
CCTTTATTCACATTCTTGCCCGCCTGATGAATGCTCATCCGTAATTACGTATGGCAATGAAAGACGGTGA
GCTGGTGATATGGGATAGTGTTCACCCTTGTTACACCGTTTTCCATGAGCAAACTGAAACGTTTTCATCG
CTCTGGAGTGAATACCACGACGATTTCCGGCAGTTTCTACACATATATTCGCAAGATGTGGCGTGTTACG
GTGAAAACCTGGCCTATTTCCCTAAAGGGTTTATTGAGAATATGTTTTTCGTCTCAGCCAATCCCTGGGT
GAGTTTCACCAGTTTTGATTTAAACGTGGCCAATATGGACAACTTCTTCGCCCCCGTTTTCACCATGCAT
GGGAATTAGCTTGATCTGACCAACGACCGGTAGCGGAGCTATCCAACGGCGGTATACCAGGAAAACACAC
AGCAGGTACATCAGAACAGTACCATGACTGAAGAACAAATAGTTTTTTCCTGATCCATAAAGCAGAACGG
CCTGCTCCATGACAAATCTGGCTCCCCAACTAATGCCCCATGCAGCCAGCATAACCAGCATAAAGTGCAG
TGTCCGGTTTGATAGGGATAAGTCCAGCCTTGCAAGAAGCGGATACAGGAGTGCAAAAAATGGCTATCTC
TAGTAAGGCCTACCCCTTAGGCTTTATGCAACAGAAACAATAATAATGGAGTCATGACCATGCCTAGGCC
GCGGTTAGGAGGAAAAACATATGGATAAGAAATACTCAATAGGCTTAGATATCGGCACAAATAGCGTCGG
ATGGGCGGTGATCACTGATGAATATAAGGTTCCGTCTAAAAAGTTCAAGGTTCTGGGAAATACAGACCGC
CACAGTATCAAAAAAAATCTTATAGGGGCTCTTTTATTTGACAGTGGAGAGACAGCGGAAGCGACTCGTC
TCAAACGGACAGCTCGTAGAAGGTATACACGTCGGAAGAATCGTATTTGTTATCTACAGGAGATTTTTTC
AAATGAGATGGCGAAAGTAGATGATAGTTTCTTTCATCGACTTGAAGAGTCTTTTTTGGTGGAAGAAGAC
AAGAAGCATGAACGTCATCCTATTTTTGGAAATATAGTAGATGAAGTTGCTTATCATGAGAAATATCCAA
CTATCTATCATCTGCGAAAAAAATTGGTAGATTCTACTGATAAAGCGGATTTGCGCTTAATCTATTTGGC
CTTAGCGCATATGATTAAGTTTCGTGGTCATTTTTTGATTGAGGGAGATTTAAATCCTGATAATAGTGAT
GTGGACAAACTATTTATCCAGTTGGTACAAACCTACAATCAATTATTTGAAGAAAACCCTATTAACGCAA
GTGGAGTAGATGCTAAAGCGATTCTTTCTGCACGATTGAGTAAATCAAGACGATTAGAAAATCTCATTGC
TCAGCTCCCCGGTGAGAAGAAAAATGGCTTATTTGGGAATCTCATTGCTTTGTCATTGGGTTTGACCCCT
AATTTTAAATCAAATTTTGATTTGGCAGAAGATGCTAAATTACAGCTTTCAAAAGATACTTACGATGATG
ATTTAGATAATTTATTGGCGCAAATTGGAGATCAATATGCTGATTTGTTTTTGGCAGCTAAGAATTTATC
AGATGCTATTTTACTTTCAGATATCCTAAGAGTAAATACTGAAATAACTAAGGCTCCCCTATCAGCTTCA
ATGATTAAACGCTACGATGAACATCATCAAGACTTGACTCTTTTAAAAGCTTTAGTTCGACAACAACTTC
CAGAAAAGTATAAAGAAATCTTTTTTGATCAATCAAAAAACGGATATGCAGGTTATATTGATGGGGGAGC
TAGCCAAGAAGAATTTTATAAATTTATCAAACCAATTTTAGAAAAAATGGATGGTACTGAGGAATTATTG
GTGAAACTAAATCGTGAAGATTTGCTGCGCAAGCAACGGACCTTTGACAACGGCTCTATTCCCCATCAAA
TTCACTTGGGTGAGCTGCATGCTATTTTGAGAAGACAAGAAGACTTTTATCCATTTTTAAAAGACAATCG
TGAGAAGATTGAAAAAATCTTGACTTTTCGAATTCCTTATTATGTTGGTCCATTGGCGCGTGGCAATAGT
CGTTTTGCATGGATGACTCGGAAGTCTGAAGAAACAATTACCCCATGGAATTTTGAAGAAGTTGTCGATA
AAGGTGCTTCAGCTCAATCATTTATTGAACGCATGACAAACTTTGATAAAAATCTTCCAAATGAAAAAGT
ACTACCAAAACATAGTTTGCTTTATGAGTATTTTACGGTTTATAACGAATTGACAAAGGTCAAATATGTT
ACTGAAGGAATGCGAAAACCAGCATTTCTTTCAGGTGAACAGAAGAAAGCCATTGTTGATTTACTCTTCA
AAACAAATCGAAAAGTAACCGTTAAGCAATTAAAAGAAGATTATTTCAAAAAAATAGAATGTTTTGATAG
TGTTGAAATTTCAGGAGTTGAAGATAGATTTAATGCTTCATTAGGTACCTACCATGATTTGCTAAAAATT
ATTAAAGATAAAGATTTTTTGGATAATGAAGAAAATGAAGATATCTTAGAGGATATTGTTTTAACATTGA
CCTTATTTGAAGATAGGGAGATGATTGAGGAAAGACTTAAAACATATGCTCACCTCTTTGATGATAAGGT
GATGAAACAGCTTAAACGTCGCCGTTATACTGGTTGGGGACGTTTGTCTCGAAAATTGATTAATGGTATT
AGGGATAAGCAATCTGGCAAAACAATATTAGATTTTTTGAAATCAGATGGTTTTGCCAATCGCAATTTTA
TGCAGCTGATCCATGATGATAGTTTGACATTTAAAGAAGACATTCAAAAAGCACAAGTGTCTGGACAAGG
CGATAGTTTACATGAACATATTGCAAATTTAGCTGGTAGCCCTGCTATTAAAAAAGGTATTTTACAGACT
GTAAAAGTTGTTGATGAATTGGTCAAAGTAATGGGGCGGCATAAGCCAGAAAATATCGTTATTGAAATGG
CACGTGAAAATCAGACAACTCAAAAGGGCCAGAAAAATTCGCGAGAGCGTATGAAACGAATCGAAGAAGG
TATCAAAGAATTAGGAAGTCAGATTCTTAAAGAGCATCCTGTTGAAAATACTCAATTGCAAAATGAAAAG
CTCTATCTCTATTATCTCCAAAATGGAAGAGACATGTATGTGGACCAAGAATTAGATATTAATCGTTTAA
GTGATTATGATGTCGATCACATTGTTCCACAAAGTTTCCTTAAAGACGATTCAATAGACAATAAGGTCTT
AACGCGTTCTGATAAAAATCGTGGTAAATCGGATAACGTTCCAAGTGAAGAAGTAGTCAAAAAGATGAAA
AACTATTGGAGACAACTTCTAAACGCCAAGTTAATCACTCAACGTAAGTTTGATAATTTAACGAAAGCTG
AACGTGGAGGTTTGAGTGAACTTGATAAAGCTGGTTTTATCAAACGCCAATTGGTTGAAACTCGCCAAAT
CACTAAGCATGTGGCACAAATTTTGGATAGTCGCATGAATACTAAATACGATGAAAATGATAAACTTATT
CGAGAGGTTAAAGTGATTACCTTAAAATCTAAATTAGTTTCTGACTTCCGAAAAGATTTCCAATTCTATA
AAGTACGTGAGATTAACAATTACCATCATGCCCATGATGCGTATCTAAATGCCGTCGTTGGAACTGCTTT
GATTAAGAAATATCCAAAACTTGAATCGGAGTTTGTCTATGGTGATTATAAAGTTTATGATGTTCGTAAA
ATGATTGCTAAGTCTGAGCAAGAAATAGGCAAAGCAACCGCAAAATATTTCTTTTACTCTAATATCATGA
ACTTCTTCAAAACAGAAATTACACTTGCAAATGGAGAGATTCGCAAACGCCCTCTAATCGAAACTAATGG
GGAAACTGGAGAAATTGTCTGGGATAAAGGGCGAGATTTTGCCACAGTGCGCAAAGTATTGTCCATGCCC
CAAGTCAATATTGTCAAGAAAACAGAAGTACAGACAGGCGGATTCTCCAAGGAGTCAATTTTACCAAAAA
GAAATTCGGACAAGCTTATTGCTCGTAAAAAAGACTGGGATCCAAAAAAATATGGTGGTTTTGATAGTCC
AACGGTAGCTTATTCAGTCCTAGTGGTTGCTAAGGTGGAAAAAGGGAAATCGAAGAAGTTAAAATCCGTT
AAAGAGTTACTAGGGATCACAATTATGGAAAGAAGTTCCTTTGAAAAAAATCCGATTGACTTTTTAGAAG
CTAAAGGATATAAGGAAGTTAAAAAAGACTTAATCATTAAACTACCTAAATATAGTCTTTTTGAGTTAGA
AAACGGTCGTAAACGGATGCTGGCTAGTGCCGGAGAATTACAAAAAGGAAATGAGCTGGCTCTGCCAAGC
AAATATGTGAATTTTTTATATTTAGCTAGTCATTATGAAAAGTTGAAGGGTAGTCCAGAAGATAACGAAC
AAAAACAATTGTTTGTGGAGCAGCATAAGCATTATTTAGATGAGATTATTGAGCAAATCAGTGAATTTTC
TAAGCGTGTTATTTTAGCAGATGCCAATTTAGATAAAGTTCTTAGTGCATATAACAAACATAGAGACAAA
CCAATACGTGAACAAGCAGAAAATATTATTCATTTATTTACGTTGACGAATCTTGGAGCTCCCGCTGCTT
TTAAATATTTTGATACAACAATTGATCGTAAACGATATACGTCTACAAAAGAAGTTTTAGATGCCACTCT
TATCCATCAATCCATCACTGGTCTTTATGAAACACGCATTGATTTGAGTCAGCTAGGAGGTGACTGATCT
AGAGTCGACCTGCAGGCATGCAAGCTTGCGGCCGCGTCGTGACTGGGAAAACCCTGGCGACTAGTCTTGG
ACTCCTGTTGATAGATCCAGTAATGACCTCAGAACTCCATCTGGATTTGTTCAGAACGCTCGGTTGCCGC
CGGGCGTTTTTTATTGGTGAGAATCCAGGGGTCCCTTTAATTAATTGTTGACAATTAATCATCGGCATAG
TATATCGGCATAGTATAATACGACAAGGTGAGGAACTAAACCCCTAGGCCGCGGCCGCGCGGAGACCCGA
GACTGGTCTCAGTTTTAGAGCTAGAAATAGCAAGTTAAAATAAGGCTAGTCCGTTATCAACTTGAAAAAG
TGGCACCGAGTCGGTGCAATTCGAGCTCGGTACCCGGGTTGACATAAGCCTGTTCGGTTCGTAAACTGTA
ATGCAAGTAGCGTATGCGCTCACGCAACTGGTCCAGAACCTTGACCGAACGCAGCGGTGGTAACGGCGCA
GTGGCGGTTTTCATGGCTTGTTATGACTGTTTTTTTGTACAGCCTATGCCTCGGGCATCCAAGCAGCAAG
CGCGTTACGCCGTGGGTCGATGTTTGATGTTATGGAGCAGCAGTGATGTTACGCAGCAGCAACGATGTTA
CGCAGCAGGGCAGTCGCCCTAAAACAAAGTTAGGTGGCTCAAGTATGGGCATCATTCGCACATGTAGGCT
CGGCCCTGACCAAGTCAAATCCATGCGGGCTGCTCTTGATCTTTTCGGTCGTGAGTTCGGAGACGTAGCC
ACCTACTCCCAACATCAGCCGGACTCCGATTACCTCGGGAACTTGCTCCGTAGTAAGACATTCATCGCGC
TTGCTGCCTTCGACCAAGAAGCGGTTGTTGGCGCTCTCGCGGCTTACGTTCTGCCCAAGTTTGAGCAGCC
GCGTAGTGAGATCTATATCTATGATCTCGCAGTCTCCGGAGAGCACCGGAGGCAGGGCATTGCCACCGCG
CTCATCAATCTCCTCAAGCATGAGGCCAACGCGCTTGGTGCTTATGTGATCTACGTGCAAGCAGATTACG
GTGACGATCCCGCAGTGGCTCTCTATACAAAGTTGGGCATACGGGAAGAAGTGATGCACTTTGATATCGA
CCCAAGTACCGCCACCTAACAATTCGTTCAAGCCGAGATCGGCTTCCCGGCCGCGGAGTTGTTCGGTAAA
TTGGACAACGGTCCGCGCGTTGTCCTTTTCCGCTGCATAACCCTGCTTCGGGGTCATTATAGCGATTTTT
TCGGTATATCCATCCTTTTTCGCACGATATACAGGATTTTGCCAAAGGGTTCGTGTAGACTTTCCTTGGT
GTATCCAACGGCGTCAGCCGGGCAGGATAGGTGAAGTAGGCCCACCCGCGAGCGGGTGTTCCTTCTTCAC
TGTCCCTTATTCGCACCTGGCGGTGCTCAACGGGAATCCTGCTCTGCGAGGCTGGCCGTAGGCCGGCCGA
TAATCTCATGACCAAAATCCCTTAACGTGAGTTTTCGTTCCACTGAGCGTCAGACCCCGTAGAAAAGATC
AAAGGATCTTCTTGAGATCCTTTTTTTCTGCGCGTAATCTGCTGCTTGCAAACAAAAAAACCACCGCTAC
CAGCGGTGGTTTGTTTGCCGGATCAAGAGCTACCAACTCTTTTTCCGAAGGTAACTGGCTTCAGCAGAGC
GCAGATACCAAATACTGTTCTTCTAGTGTAGCCGTAGTTAGGCCACCACTTCAAGAACTCTGTAGCACCG
CCTACATACCTCGCTCTGCTAATCCTGTTACCAGTGGCTGCTGCCAGTGGCGATAAGTCGTGTCTTACCG
GGTTGGACTCAAGACGATAGTTACCGGATA
Features (pLannotate 1.2.2; 18 found; start..end, strand, type, name):
    344..1177    -  CDS            pRO1600 Rep: replication protein for the broad-host-range plasmid pRO1600 from Pseudomonas aeruginosa&nbsp
   1191..1542    +  rep_origin     pRO1600 oriV: broad-host-range origin of replication from Pseudomonas aeruginosa plasmid pRO1600; requires the pRO1600 Rep protein for replication (West et al., 1994)
   1615..1701    -  terminator     rrnB T1 terminator: Escherichia coli rrnB; transcription terminator T1 from the E. coli rrnB gene
   1726..2691    -  CDS            XylS: XylS regulator encoded by the Pseudomonas putida TOL plasmid pWWO; xylS; stimulates transcription from the Pm promoter in the presence of aromatic compounds such as m-toluate or benzoate
   2952..3357    +  CDS            CmR (fragment): chloramphenicol acetyltransferase; cat; confers resistance to chloramphenicol
   3319..3579    -  CDS            YPRA_ECOLX (fragment): Protein predicted: Swiss-Prot protein existence level 4. From Escherichia coli.
   3591..3671    +  promoter       Pm promoter: The bacterial Pm promoter is activated by XylS in the presence of benzoate or m-toluate (Marqués et al., 1999).
   3731..7837    +  CDS            Cas9: Cas9 (Csn1) endonuclease from the Streptococcus pyogenes Type II CRISPR/Cas system generates RNA-guided double strand breaks in DNA
   7838..7867    +  misc_feature   MCS (fragment): pUC18/19 multiple cloning site
   7875..7899    +  CDS            lacZα (fragment): LacZα fragment of β-galactosidase; lacZ fragment
   7910..8004    +  terminator     lambda t0 terminator: transcription terminator from phage lambda
   8027..8074    +  promoter       EM7 promoter: synthetic bacterial promoter&nbsp
   8132..8207    +  misc_RNA       gRNA scaffold: guide RNA scaffold for the Streptococcus pyogenes CRISPR/Cas9 system
   8208..8228    +  misc_feature   MCS (fragment): pUC18/19 multiple cloning site
   8229..8257    +  promoter       Pc promoter: intI1 (promoter lies within the coding sequence); class 1 integron promoter
   8446..8979    +  CDS            GmR: gentamycin acetyltransferase; aacC1; confers resistance to gentamycin
   9190..9298    +  oriT           oriT: incP origin of transfer
   9392..290     +  rep_origin     ori (across the origin): high-copy-number ColE1/pMB1/pBR322/pUC origin of replication
