[The description below was written by a language model from this plasmid's Addgene catalogue record and pLannotate feature annotations shown in this document.]
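Description:
pS648∙CsR is a CRISPR-Cas9 counterselection plasmid for gram-negative bacteria, developed as part of a recombineering toolkit for genetically intractable Pseudomonas aeruginosa isolates. It derives from pS448∙CsR by exchange of a SanDI–FseI fragment of about 1.5 kb that carries the gRNA scaffold, a gentamicin resistance cassette and an incP origin of transfer. The plasmid combines two replication systems. A high-copy ColE1/pUC-type origin supports propagation in E. coli, and the pRO1600 oriV with its cognate Rep protein allows replication in Pseudomonas. Selection relies on the aacC1 gentamicin acetyltransferase gene, which sits downstream of a class 1 integron Pc promoter. The oriT allows the plasmid to be mobilised by conjugation into recipient strains when transfer functions are supplied in trans.

The payload has two expression units. Streptococcus pyogenes cas9 lies under the Pm promoter, which is controlled by the divergently encoded XylS regulator, so nuclease expression can be induced with aromatic effectors such as m-toluate or benzoate; a lambda t0 terminator follows the gene. Downstream, the constitutive synthetic EM7 promoter drives the sgRNA, with a gap between the promoter and the scaffold where a user-designed spacer is presumably inserted. Once programmed against a wild-type locus, Cas9 cleavage kills cells that have not acquired the desired edit, which enriches for recombinants. The annotation also reports short fragments of a chloramphenicol resistance gene, lacZα and pUC polylinker, which are likely non-functional remnants or annotation artefacts. The sequenced record is 9,690 nt, slightly shorter than the catalogued total size of 9,895 bp.
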