Addgene plasmid #197860: pS648∙CsR
Purpose: Expresses Streptococcus pyogenes' cas9 and a tailored sgRNA for counterselection in gram-negative bacteria
Depositing lab: Susanne Häußler. Depositing organization: Helmholtz-Zentrum fuer Infektionsforschung (HZI). Publication: An expanded CRISPR-Cas9-assisted recombineering toolkit for engineering genetically intractable Pseudomonas aeruginosa isolates. Pankratz D, Gomez NO, Nielsen A, Mustafayeva A, Gur M, Arce-Rodriguez F, Nikel PI, Haussler S, Arce-Rodriguez A. Nat Protoc. 2023 Oct 5. doi: 10.1038/s41596-023-00882-z. PubMed 37798358.
Backbone
  Vector backbone: pS448∙CsR
  Backbone size w/o insert (bp): 8398
  Total vector size (bp): 9895
  Vector type: CRISPR, Synthetic Biology
Growth in bacteria
  Bacterial resistance: Gentamicin, 10 μg/mL
  Growth temperature: 37°C
  Growth strain: DH5alpha
  Copy number: High Copy
Gene/Insert
  Gene/Insert name: gRNA scaffold - Gm resistance cassette - incP oriT
  gRNA/shRNA sequence: gRNA scaffold
  Species: Synthetic
  Insert size (bp): 1497
  Promoter: PEM7
  Cloning method: Restriction Enzyme; 5′ cloning site SanDI (not destroyed); 3′ cloning site FseI (not destroyed)
  Sequencing primers: 5′ SEVA_T0-F; 3′ PS4
Terms and licenses: Academic/Nonprofit Terms; Industry Terms: Not Available to Industry
How to cite: pS648∙CsR was a gift from Susanne Häußler (Addgene plasmid # 197860 ; http://n2t.net/addgene:197860 ; RRID:Addgene_197860)
